>Addgene plasmid #148318 | pT7-MS2-HA-C1-HsYTHDF1_365-559_AB | depositor full sequence | sequence record 290766 | Full Sequence
TAGTTATTAATAGTAATCAATTACGGGGTCATTAGTTCATAGCCCATATATGGAGTTCCGCGTTACATAA
CTTACGGTAAATGGCCCGCCTGGCTGACCGCCCAACGACCCCCGCCCATTGACGTCAATAATGACGTATG
TTCCCATAGTAACGCCAATAGGGACTTTCCATTGACGTCAATGGGTGGAGTATTTACGGTAAACTGCCCA
CTTGGCAGTACATCAAGTGTATCATATGCCAAGTACGCCCCCTATTGACGTCAATGACGGTAAATGGCCC
GCCTGGCATTATGCCCAGTACATGACCTTATGGGACTTTCCTACTTGGCAGTACATCTACGTATTAGTCA
TCGCTATTACCATGGTGATGCGGTTTTGGCAGTACATCAATGGGCGTGGATAGCGGTTTGACTCACGGGG
ATTTCCAAGTCTCCACCCCATTGACGTCAATGGGAGTTTGTTTTGGCACCAAAATCAACGGGACTTTCCA
AAATGTCGTAACAACTCCGCCCCATTGACGCAAATGGGCGGTAGGCGTGTACGGTGGGAGGTCTATATAA
GCAGAGCTCTCTGGCTAACTAGAGAACCCACTGCTTACTGGCTTATCGAAATTAATACGACTCACTATAG
GGAGACCCAAGCTCTAGCGCTACCGGTCGCCACCATGGCTTCTAACTTTACTCAGTTCGTTCTCGTCGAC
AATGGCGGAACTGGCGACGTGACTGTCGCCCCAAGCAACTTCGCTAACGGGGTCGCTGAATGGATCAGCT
CTAACTCGCGATCACAGGCTTACAAAGTAACCTGTAGCGTTCGTCAGAGCTCTGCGCAGAATCGCAAATA
CACCATCAAAGTCGAGGTGCCTAAAGTGGCAACCCAGACTGTTGGTGGTGAAGAGCTTCCTGTAGCCGGA
TGGAGATCTTACTTAAATATGGAACTAACCATTCCAATTTTCGCCACGAATTCCGACTGCGAGCTTATTG
TTAAGGCAATGCAAGGTCTCCTAAAAGATGGAAACCCGATTCCCTCGGCCATCGCGGCCAACTCCGGCAT
CTACGGAGGTGGAGGTGGATCTGGTGGATCTCCTCCACATATGGCTTACCCATACGATGTTCCAGATTAC
GCTCCTCCATCTCGAGCACACCCCGTCCTTGAAAAACTGAAGGCTGCTCACAGCTACAACCCGAAAGAGT
TTGAGTGGAATCTGAAAAGCGGGCGTGTGTTCATCATCAAGAGCTACTCTGAGGACGACATCCACCGCTC
CATTAAGTACTCCATCTGGTGTAGCACAGAGCACGGCAACAAGCGCCTGGACAGCGCCTTCCGCTGCATG
AGCAGCAAGGGGCCCGTCTACCTGCTCTTCAGCGTCAATGGGAGTGGGCATTTTTGTGGGGTGGCCGAGA
TGAAGTCCCCCGTGGACTACGGCACCAGTGCCGGGGTCTGGTCTCAGGACAAGTGGAAGGGGAAGTTTGA
TGTCCAGTGGATTTTTGTTAAGGATGTACCCAATAACCAGCTCCGGCACATCAGGCTGGAGAATAACGAC
AACAAACCGGTCACAAACTCCCGGGACACCCAGGAGGTGCCCTTAGAAAAAGCCAAGCAAGTGCTGAAAA
TTATCAGTTCCTACAAGCACACAACCTCCATCTTCGACGACTTTGCTCACTACGAGAAGCGCCAGGAGGA
GGAGGAGGTGGTGCGCAAGGAACGGCAGAGTCGAAACAAACAATGACCGCGGGCCCGGGATCCACCGGAT
CTAGATAACTGATCATAATCAGCCATACCACATTTGTAGAGGTTTTACTTGCTTTAAAAAACCTCCCACA
CCTCCCCCTGAACCTGAAACATAAAATGAATGCAATTGTTGTTGTTAACTTGTTTATTGCAGCTTATAAT
GGTTACAAATAAAGCAATAGCATCACAAATTTCACAAATAAAGCATTTTTTTCACTGCATTCTAGTTGTG
GTTTGTCCAAACTCATCAATGTATCTTAACGCGTAAATTGTAAGCGTTAATATTTTGTTAAAATTCGCGT
TAAATTTTTGTTAAATCAGCTCATTTTTTAACCAATAGGCCGAAATCGGCAAAATCCCTTATAAATCAAA
AGAATAGACCGAGATAGGGT
[37 nt withheld, positions 2121-2157]
AAAGAACGTGGACTCCAACGTCAAAGG
[49 nt withheld, positions 2185-2233]
T
[91 nt withheld, positions 2235-2325]
G
[124 nt withheld, positions 2327-2450]
CAGGTGGCACTTTTCGGGGAAATGTGCGCGGAACCCCTATTTGTTTATTTTTCTAAATACATTCAAATAT
GTATCCGCTCATGAGACAATAACCCTGATAAATGCTTCAATAATATTGAAAAAGGAAGAGTCCTGAGGCG
GAAAGAACCAGCTGTGGAATGTGTGTCAGTTAGGGTGTGGAAAGTCCCCAGGCTCCCCAGCAGGCAGAAG
TATGCAAAGCATGCATCTCAATTAGTCAGCAACCAGGTGTGGAAAGTCCCCAGGCTCCCCAGCAGGCAGA
AGTATGCAAAGCATGCATCTCAATTAGTCAGCAACCATAGTCCCGCCCCTAACTCCGCCCATCCCGCCCC
TAACTCCGCCCAGTTCCGCCCATTCTCCGCCCCATGGCTGACTAATTTTTTTTATTTATGCAGAGGCCGA
GGCCGCCTCGGCCTCTGAGCTATTCCAGAAGTAGTGAGGAGGCTTTTTTGGAGGCCTAGGCTTTTGCAAA
GATCGATCAAGAGACAGGATGAGGATCGTTTCGCATGATTGAACAAGATGGATTGCACGCAGGTTCTCCG
GCCGCTTGGGTGGAGAGGCTATTCGGCTATGACTGGGCACAACAGACAATCGGCTGCTCTGATGCCGCCG
TGTTCCGGCTGTCAGCGCAGGGGCGCCCGGTTCTTTTTGTCAAGACCGACCTGTCCGGTGCCCTGAATGA
ACTGCAAGACGAGGCAGCGCGGCTATCGTGGCTGGCCACGACGGGCGTTCCTTGCGCAGCTGTGCTCGAC
GTTGTCACTGAAGCGGGAAGGGACTGGCTGCTATTGGGCGAAGTGCCGGGGCAGGATCTCCTGTCATCTC
ACCTTGCTCCTGCCGAGAAAGTATCCATCATGGCTGATGCAATGCGGCGGCTGCATACGCTTGATCCGGC
TACCTGCCCATTCGACCACCAAGCGAAACATCGCATCGAGCGAGCACGTACTCGGATGGAAGCCGGTCTT
GTCGATCAGGATGATCTGGACGAAGAGCATCAGGGGCTCGCGCCAGCCGAACTGTTCGCCAGGCTCAAGG
CGAGCATGCCCGACGGCGAGGATCTCGTCGTGACCCATGGCGATGCCTGCTTGCCGAATATCATGGTGGA
AAATGGCCGCTTTTCTGGATTCATCGACTGTGGCCGGCTGGGTGTGGCGGACCGCTATCAGGACATAGCG
TTGGCTACCCGTGATATTGCTGAAGAGCTTGGCGGCGAATGGGCTGACCGCTTCCTCGTGCTTTACGGTA
TCGCCGCTCCCGATTCGCAGCGCATCGCCTTCTATCGCCTTCTTGACGAGTTCTTCTGAGCGGGACTCTG
GGGTTCGAAATGACCGACCAAGCGACGCCCAACCTGCCATCACGAGATTTCGATTCCACCGCCGCCTTCT
ATGAAAGGTTGGGCTTCGGAATCGTTTTCCGGGACGCCGGCTGGATGATCCTCCAGCGCGGGGATCTCAT
GCTGGAGTTCTTCGCCCACCCTAGGGGGAGGCTAACTGAAACACGGAAGGAGACAATACCGGAAGGAACC
CGCGCTATGACGGCAATAAAAAGACAGAATAAAACGCACGGTGTTGGGTCGTTTGTTCATAAACGCGGGG
TTCGGTCCCAGGGCTGGCACTCTGTCGATACCCCACCGAGACCCCATTGGGGCCAATACGCCCGCGTTTC
TTCCTTTTCCCCACCCCACCCCCCAAGTTCGGGTGAAGGCCCAGGGCTCGCAGCCAACGTCGGGGCGGCA
GGCCCTGCCATAGCCTCAGGTTACTCATATATACTTTAGATTGATTTAAAACTTCATTTTTAATTTAAAA
GGATCTAGGTGAAGATCCTTTTTGATAATCTCATGACCAAAATCCCTTAACGTGAGTTTTCGTTCCACTG
AGCGTCAGACCCCGTAGAAAAGATCAAAGGATCTTCTTGAGATCCTTTTTTTCTGCGCGTAATCTGCTGC
TTGCAAACAAAAAAACCACCGCTACCAGCGGTGGTTTGTTTGCCGGATCAAGAGCTACCAACTCTTTTTC
CGAAGGTAACTGGCTTCAGCAGAGCGCAGATACCAAATACTGTCCTTCTAGTGTAGCCGTAGTTAGGCCA
CCACTTCAAGAACTCTGTAGCACCGCCTACATACCTCGCTCTGCTAATCCTGTTACCAGTGGCTGCTGCC
AGTGGCGATAAGTCGTGTCTTACCGGGTTGGACTCAAGACGATAGTTACCGGATAAGGCGCAGCGGTCGG
GCTGAACGGGGGGTTCGTGCACACAGCCCAGCTTGGAGCGAACGACCTACACCGAACTGAGATACCTACA
GCGTGAGCTATGAGAAAGCGCCACGCTTCCCGAAGGGAGAAAGGCGGACAGGTATCCGGTAAGCGGCAGG
GTCGGAACAGGAGAGCGCACGAGGGAGCTTCCAGGGGGAAACGCCTGGTATCTTTATAGTCCTGTCGGGT
TTCGCCACCTCTGACTTGAGCGTCGATTTTTGTGATGCTCGTCAGGGGGGCGGAGCCTATGGAAAAACGC
CAGCAACGCGGCCTTTTTACGGTTCCTGGCCTTTTGCTGGCCTTTTGCTCACATGTTCTTTCCTGCGTTA
TCCCCTGATTCTGTGGATAACCGTATTACCGCCATGCAT
Features (pLannotate 1.2.2; 17 found; start..end, strand, type, name):
     61..364     +  enhancer       CMV enhancer: human cytomegalovirus immediate early enhancer
    365..568     +  promoter       CMV promoter: human cytomegalovirus (CMV) immediate early promoter
    564..597     +  LTR            5' LTR (truncated) (fragment): truncated 5' long terminal repeat (LTR) from HIV-1
    613..631     +  promoter       T7 promoter: promoter for bacteriophage T7 RNA polymerase
    668..1054    +  CDS            MS2: bacteriophage MS2 coat protein binds to a specific stem-loop structure in the viral RNA (Peabody, 1993)
   1055..1723    +  CDS            YTHDF1 (fragment): YTHD1_HUMAN - Also known as C20orf21 From Homo sapiens (Human).
   1726..1748    +  misc_feature   MCS (fragment): multiple cloning site
   1760..1844    +  CDS            large T antigen (fragment): large T antigen from SV40 (simian virus 40)
   1867..1988    +  polyA_signal   SV40 poly(A) signal: SV40 polyadenylation signal
   2022..2450    -  rep_origin     f1 ori (sequence partly withheld): f1 bacteriophage origin of replication; arrow indicates direction of (+) strand synthesis
   2477..2581    +  promoter       AmpR promoter: bla
   2583..2940    +  promoter       SV40 promoter: SV40 enhancer and early promoter
   2975..3769    +  CDS            NeoR/KanR: aminoglycoside phosphotransferase from Tn5; aph(3')-II (or nptII); confers resistance to neomycin, kanamycin, and G418 (Geneticin®)
   3790..3942    +  CDS            ble (fragment): BLE_KLEPN - Experimental evidence at protein level: Swiss-Prot protein existence level 1. Binding protein with a strong affinity to the bleomycin family of antibiotics. Binds to CL990; an antimitotic-antibiotic compound. From Klebsiella pneumoniae.
   4001..4048    +  polyA_signal   HSV TK poly(A) signal: herpes simplex virus thymidine kinase polyadenylation signal (Cole and Stacy, 1985)
   4139..4155    -  polyA_signal   bGH poly(A) signal (fragment): bovine growth hormone polyadenylation signal
   4377..4965    +  rep_origin     ori: high-copy-number ColE1/pMB1/pBR322/pUC origin of replication
