[The description below was written by a language model from this plasmid's Addgene catalogue record and pLannotate feature annotations shown in this document.]
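Description:
pT7-MS2-HA-C1-HsYTHDF1_365-559_AB is a 5,079-nt mammalian expression plasmid encoding a C-terminal fragment of human YTHDF1 (residues 365–559, with the ORF taken from the NCBI reference transcript) fused to the bacteriophage MS2 coat protein. The catalogue lists the backbone as unknown. The annotated layout shows a CMV-driven cassette followed by an f1 ori, an SV40-promoter NeoR/KanR unit and a pUC-type origin. It is maintained in E. coli at high copy from the ColE1/pUC origin under kanamycin selection. The Tn5 aminoglycoside phosphotransferase gene sits behind both a bacterial (AmpR/bla) promoter and the SV40 early promoter and ends in an HSV TK polyadenylation signal, so the same marker can also confer G418 resistance in mammalian cells.

The expression cassette uses the CMV immediate-early enhancer and promoter, followed by a T7 promoter that could permit transcription by T7 RNA polymerase. The MS2 coat protein coding sequence comes next and is directly contiguous with the YTHDF1 fragment, and an SV40 poly(A) signal terminates the transcript. The plasmid name indicates an HA tag, but no HA feature is annotated separately; the annotated YTHDF1 span is somewhat longer than 195 codons would require, so it may include linker or tag sequence. Short hits to an HIV-1 LTR, SV40 large T antigen, ble and bGH poly(A) are fragments and most likely residual vector sequence or annotation artefacts.

The record states the purpose only as mammalian expression of this fragment. MS2 coat protein fusions are generally used in tethering assays, where the fusion is recruited to a reporter mRNA carrying MS2 stem-loop binding sites to test the protein region's effect on mRNA stability or translation.
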