Addgene plasmid #148318: pT7-MS2-HA-C1-HsYTHDF1_365-559_AB
Purpose: Mammalian Expression of HsYTHDF1_365-559
Depositing lab: Elisa Izaurralde. Depositing organization: Max Planck Institute for Developmental Biology.
Backbone
  Vector backbone: Unknown
  Vector type: Mammalian Expression
Growth in bacteria
  Bacterial resistance: Kanamycin, 50 μg/mL
  Growth temperature: 37°C
  Growth strain: DH5alpha
  Copy number: High Copy
Gene/Insert
  Gene/Insert name: HsYTHDF1_365-559
  Species: H. sapiens (human)
  Entrez Gene: YTHDF1 (a.k.a. C20orf21, DF1)
  Cloning method: Unknown
Terms and licenses: Academic/Nonprofit Terms; Industry Terms: Not Available to Industry
Depositor comments: ORF extracted from NCBI:NM_017798.3 Plasmids from this collection were made available to the research community and donated after the lab closed. Please note that the sequence provided by the depositing laboratory may be theoretical/predicted or based on Sanger sequencing results. There may be discrepancies between sequencing results obtained by Addgene and the depositor sequence. If an Addgene verified sequence is not available, please contact before placing your order to request that our lab fully sequence the plasmid.
How to cite: pT7-MS2-HA-C1-HsYTHDF1_365-559_AB was a gift from Elisa Izaurralde (Addgene plasmid # 148318 ; http://n2t.net/addgene:148318 ; RRID:Addgene_148318)
